>Addgene plasmid #38160 | GST-Bcr pLEF | addgene partial sequence | sequence record 50792 | T7 5'-TAATACGACTCACTATAGGG-3'
TAAGGGCCTTGTGCAACCCACTCGACTTCTTTTGGAATATCTTGAAGAAAAATATGAAGAGCATTTGTAT
GAGCGCGATGAAGGTGATAAATGGCGAAACAAAAAGTTTGAATTGGGTTTGGAGTTTCCCAATCTTCCTT
ATTATATTGATGGTGATGTTAAATTAACACAGTCTATGGCCATCATACGTTATATAGCTGACAAGCACAA
CATGTTGGGTGGTTGTCCAAAAGAGCGTGCAGAGATTTCAATGCTTGAAGGAGCGGTTTTGGATATTAGA
TACGGTGTTTCGAGAATTGCATATAGTAAAGACTTTGAAACTCTCAAAGTTGATTTTCTTAGCAAGCTAC
CTGAAATGCTGAAAATGTTCGAAGATCGTTTATGTCATAAAACATATTTAAATGGTGATCATGTAACCCA
TCCTGACTTCATGTTGTATGACGCTCTTGATGTTGTTTTATACATGGACCCAATGTGCCTGGATGCGTTC
CCAAAATTAGTTTGTTTTAAAAAACGTATTGAAGCTATCCCACAAATTGATAAGTACTTGAAATCCAGCA
AGTATATAGCATGGCCTTTGCAGGGCTGGCAAGCCACGTTTGGTGGTGGCGACCATCCTCCAAAATCGGA
TCTGGTTCCGCGTGGATCCCCCGGGCTGCAGGAATTCGATGGCCGCGCCATGGTGGACCCGGTGGGCTTC
GCGGAGGCGTGGAAGGCGCAGTTCCCGGACTCAGAGCCCCCGCGCATGGAGCTGCGCTCAGTGGGCGACA
TCGAGCAAGGAGCTGGAGCGCTGC
