[The description below was written by a language model from this plasmid's Addgene catalogue record.]
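Description:
GST-Bcr pLEF is a mammalian expression plasmid built on the pLEF backbone (about 7.4 kb) that carries a roughly 4.3 kb human BCR insert, giving a total size of about 11.7 kb. It is propagated in E. coli as a high-copy plasmid under ampicillin selection. It also carries a neomycin resistance marker, so transfected mammalian cells can be selected with G418. No feature table is provided, so the origin of replication, polyadenylation signal and other backbone elements are not documented here.

The payload is human BCR fused at its N terminus to glutathione S-transferase (GST), with the record listing SV40 as the promoter. The insert sits between BamHI and XbaI sites, both retained. It was assembled in a three-way ligation that joined a 5′ BamHI/SalI fragment of about 0.6 kb and a 3′ SalI/XbaI fragment of about 3.5 kb into the cut vector. The BCR sequence keeps its natural TAG stop codon and 3′ untranslated region, followed by residual polylinker sequence from pSK at the 3′ end. The listed sequencing primers (T7 or GST upstream, SP6 downstream) suggest that these primer sites flank the cloning region.

The GST tag allows the fusion protein expressed in mammalian cells to be captured on glutathione resin, which suits pull-down assays for BCR-binding partners. This fits the associated publication, which reports an interaction between the protein kinase CKIIα and the Bcr portion of the Bcr/Abl oncoprotein and its role in proliferation of Bcr/Abl-expressing cells. The record does not describe the specific experiments performed with this plasmid.
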