Addgene plasmid #38160: GST-Bcr pLEF
Depositing lab: Nora Heisterkamp. Depositing organization: Children's Hospital Los Angeles. Publication: Protein kinase CKIIalpha interacts with the Bcr moiety of Bcr/Abl and mediates proliferation of Bcr/Abl-expressing cells. Mishra S, Reichert A, Cunnick J, Senadheera D, Hemmeryckx B, Heisterkamp N, Groffen J. Oncogene. 2003 Nov 13;22(51):8255-62. 10.1038/sj.onc.1207156 PubMed 14614449.
Backbone
  Vector backbone: pLEF
  Backbone size w/o insert (bp): 7400
  Total vector size (bp): 11700
  Vector type: Mammalian Expression
  Selectable markers: Neomycin (select with G418)
Growth in bacteria
  Bacterial resistance: Ampicillin, 100 μg/mL
  Growth temperature: 37°C
  Growth strain: DH5alpha
  Copy number: High Copy
Gene/Insert
  Gene/Insert name: Bcr
  Species: H. sapiens (human)
  Insert size (bp): 4300
  Entrez Gene: BCR (a.k.a. ALL, BCR1, CML, D22S11, D22S662, PHL)
  Promoter: SV40
  Tag / fusion protein: GST (N terminal on insert)
  Cloning method: Restriction Enzyme; 5′ cloning site BamHI (not destroyed); 3′ cloning site Xba I (not destroyed)
  Sequencing primers: 5′ T7 or GST; 3′ SP6
Terms and licenses: Academic/Nonprofit Terms; Industry Terms: Not Available to Industry
Depositor comments: Constructed by Anja Reichert. Generated in a 3-way ligation consisting of 5' 0.6 kb BamHI/SalI + 3' 3.5 kb SalI/XbaI BCR fragments into pLEF digested with BamHIxXbaI. The BCR insert contains the natural TAG and 3' UT sequences. At the 3' end there are polylinker sequences from pSK.
How to cite: GST-Bcr pLEF was a gift from Nora Heisterkamp (Addgene plasmid # 38160 ; http://n2t.net/addgene:38160 ; RRID:Addgene_38160)
